>Addgene plasmid #220596 | pAAV-EF1a-ArgiNLS-mGreenLantern | addgene full sequence | sequence record 441128 | Addgene NGS Result
CCTGCAGGCAGCTGCGCGCTCGCTCGCTCACTGAGGCCGCCCGGGCGTCGGGCGACCTTTGGTCGCCCGG
CCTCAGTGAGCGAGCGAGCGCGCAGAGAGGGAGTGGCCAACTCCATCACTAGGGGTTCCTGCGGCCGCAC
GCGTAAGCTTTGCAAAGATGGATAAAGTTTTAAACAGAGAGGAATCTTTGCAGCTAATGGACCTTCTAGG
TCTTGAAAGGAGTGGGAATTGGCTCCGGTGCCCGTCAGTGGGCAGAGCGCACATCGCCCACAGTCCCCGA
GAAGTTGGGGGGAGGGGTCGGCAATTGAACCGGTGCCTAGAGAAGGTGGCGCGGGGTAAACTGGGAAAGT
GATGTCGTGTACTGGCTCCGCCTTTTTCCCGAGGGTGGGGGAGAACCGTATATAAGTGCAGTAGTCGCCG
TGAACGTTCTTTTTCGCAACGGGTTTGCCGCCAGAACACAGGTAAGTGCCGTGTGTGGTTCCCGCGGGCC
TGGCCTCTTTACGGGTTATGGCCCTTGCGTGCCTTGAATTACTTCCACCTGGCTGCAGTACGTGATTCTT
GATCCCGAGCTTCGGGTTGGAAGTGGGTGGGAGAGTTCGAGGCCTTGCGCTTAAGGAGCCCCTTCGCCTC
GTGCTTGAGTTGAGGCCTGGCCTGGGCGCTGGGGCCGCCGCGTGCGAATCTGGTGGCACCTTCGCGCCTG
TCTCGCTGCTTTCGATAAGTCTCTAGCCATTTAAAATTTTTGATGACCTGCTGCGACGCTTTTTTTCTGG
CAAGATAGTCTTGTAAATGCGGGCCAAGATCTGCACACTGGTATTTCGGTTTTTGGGGCCGCGGGCGGCG
ACGGGGCCCGTGCGTCCCAGCGCACATGTTCGGCGAGGCGGGGCCTGCGAGCGCGGCCACCGAGAATCGG
ACGGGGGTAGTCTCAAGCTGGCCGGCCTGCTCTGGTGCCTGGCCTCGCGCCGCCGTGTATCGCCCCGCCC
TGGGCGGCAAGGCTGGCCCGGTCGGCACCAGTTGCGTGAGCGGAAAGATGGCCGCTTCCCGGCCCTGCTG
CAGGGAGCTCAAAATGGAGGACGCGGCGCTCGGGAGAGCGGGCGGGTGAGTCACCCACACAAAGGAAAAG
GGCCTTTCCGTCCTCAGCCGTCGCTTCATGTGACTCCACGGAGTACCGGGCGCCGTCCAGGCACCTCGAT
TAGTTCTCGAGCTTTTGGAGTACGTCGTCTTTAGGTTGGGGGGAGGGGTTTTATGCGATGGAGTTTCCCC
ACACTGAGTGGGTGGAGACTGAAGTTAGGCCAGCTTGGCACTTGATGTAATTCTCCTTGGAATTTGCCCT
TTTTGAGTTTGGATCTTGGTTCATTCTCAAGCCTCAGACAGTGGTTCAAAGTTTTTTTCTTCCATTTCAG
GTGTCGTGAGGTACCGTACCGGATCCTCTAGAGCCACCATGAAAAGGGTGGCTCCCCAGAAGCAGATGAG
CATAGCAAAGAAAAAGAAGGTGAGAAGGCGGCGGCGCCGTCGAGTGAGCAAGGGCGAGGAGCTGTTCACC
GGGGTGGTGCCCATCCTGGTCGAGCTGGACGGCGACGTAAACGGCCACAAGTTCAGCGTCCGCGGCGAGG
GCGAGGGCGATGCCACCAACGGCAAGCTGACCCTGAAGTTCATCTGCACCACCGGCAAGCTGCCCGTGCC
CTGGCCCACCCTCGTGACCACCTTAGGCTACGGCGTGGCCTGCTTCGCCCGCTACCCCGACCACATGAAG
CAGCACGACTTCTTCAAGTCCGCCATGCCCGAAGGCTACGTCCAGGAGCGCACCATCTCTTTCAAGGACG
ACGGTACCTACAAGACCCGCGCCGAGGTGAAGTTCGAGGGCGACACCCTGGTGAACCGCATCGTGCTGAA
GGGCATCGACTTCAAGGAGGACGGCAACATCCTGGGGCACAAGCTGGAGTACAACTTCAACAGCCACAAG
GTCTATATCACGGCCGACAAGCAGAAGAACGGCATCAAGGCTAACTTCAAGACCCGCCACAACGTTGAGG
ACGGCGGCGTGCAGCTCGCCGACCACTACCAGCAGAACACCCCCATCGGCGACGGCCCCGTGCTGCTGCC
CGACAACCACTACCTGAGCCATCAGTCCAAACTGAGCAAAGACCCCAACGAGAAGCGCGATCACATGGTC
CTGAAGGAGAGGGTGACCGCCGCCGGGATTACACATGACATGGACGAGCTGTACAAGTAAGATATCGAAT
TCCGCTCGAGATAATCAACCTCTGGATTACAAAATTTGTGAAAGATTGACTGGTATTCTTAACTATGTTG
CTCCTTTTACGCTATGTGGATACGCTGCTTTAATGCCTTTGTATCATGCTATTGCTTCCCGTATGGCTTT
CATTTTCTCCTCCTTGTATAAATCCTGGTTAGTTCTTGCCACGGCGGAACTCATCGCCGCCTGCCTTGCC
CGCTGCTGGACAGGGGCTCGGCTGTTGGGCACTGACAATTCCGTGGTGTTTATTTGTGAAATTTGTGATG
CTATTGCTTTATTTGTAACCATCTAGCTTTATTTGTGAAATTTGTGATGCTATTGCTTTATTTGTAACCA
TTATAAGCTGCAATAAACAAGTTAACAACAACAATTGCATTCATTTTATGTTTCAGGTTCAGGGGGAGAT
GTGGGAGGTTTTTTAAAGCGGCCGCCACGTGCGGACCGAGCGGCCGCAGGAACCCCTAGTGATGGAGTTG
GCCACTCCCTCTCTGCGCGCTCGCTCGCTCACTGAGGCCGGGCGACCAAAGGTCGCCCGACGCCCGGGCT
TTGCCCGGGCGGCCTCAGTGAGCGAGCGAGCGCGCAGCTGCCTGCAGGGGCGCCTGATGCGGTATTTTCT
CCTTACGCATCTGTGCGGTATTTCACACCGCATA
[95 nt withheld, positions 2905-2999]
T
[46 nt withheld, positions 3001-3046]
C
[141 nt withheld, positions 3048-3188]
CCTTTGACGTTGGAGTCCACGTTCTTT
[37 nt withheld, positions 3216-3252]
ACTCTATCTCGGGCTATTCTTTTGATTTATAAGGGATTTTGCCGATTTCGGTCTATTGGTTAAAAAATGA
GCTGATTTAACAAAAATTTAACGCGAATTTTAACAAAATATTAACGTTTACAATTTTATGGTGCACTCTC
AGTACAATCTGCTCTGATGCCGCATAGTTAAGCCAGCCCCGACACCCGCCAACACCCGCTGACGCGCCCT
GACGGGCTTGTCTGCTCCCGGCATCCGCTTACAGACAAGCTGTGACCGTCTCCGGGAGCTGCATGTGTCA
GAGGTTTTCACCGTCATCACCGAAACGCGCGAGACGAAAGGGCCTCGTGATACGCCTATTTTTATAGGTT
AATGTCATGATAATAATGGTTTCTTAGACGTCAGGTGGCACTTTTCGGGGAAATGTGCGCGGAACCCCTA
TTTGTTTATTTTTCTAAATACATTCAAATATGTATCCGCTCATGAGACAATAACCCTGATAAATGCTTCA
ATAATATTGAAAAAGGAAGAGTATGAGTATTCAACATTTCCGTGTCGCCCTTATTCCCTTTTTTGCGGCA
TTTTGCCTTCCTGTTTTTGCTCACCCAGAAACGCTGGTGAAAGTAAAAGATGCTGAAGATCAGTTGGGTG
CACGAGTGGGTTACATCGAACTGGATCTCAACAGCGGTAAGATCCTTGAGAGTTTTCGCCCCGAAGAACG
TTTTCCAATGATGAGCACTTTTAAAGTTCTGCTATGTGGCGCGGTATTATCCCGTATTGACGCCGGGCAA
GAGCAACTCGGTCGCCGCATACACTATTCTCAGAATGACTTGGTTGAGTACTCACCAGTCACAGAAAAGC
ATCTTACGGATGGCATGACAGTAAGAGAATTATGCAGTGCTGCCATAACCATGAGTGATAACACTGCGGC
CAACTTACTTCTGACAACGATCGGAGGACCGAAGGAGCTAACCGCTTTTTTGCACAACATGGGGGATCAT
GTAACTCGCCTTGATCGTTGGGAACCGGAGCTGAATGAAGCCATACCAAACGACGAGCGTGACACCACGA
TGCCTGTAGCAATGGCAACAACGTTGCGCAAACTATTAACTGGCGAACTACTTACTCTAGCTTCCCGGCA
ACAATTAATAGACTGGATGGAGGCGGATAAAGTTGCAGGACCACTTCTGCGCTCGGCCCTTCCGGCTGGC
TGGTTTATTGCTGATAAATCTGGAGCCGGTGAGCGTGGGTCTCGCGGTATCATTGCAGCACTGGGGCCAG
ATGGTAAGCCCTCCCGTATCGTAGTTATCTACACGACGGGGAGTCAGGCAACTATGGATGAACGAAATAG
ACAGATCGCTGAGATAGGTGCCTCACTGATTAAGCATTGGTAACTGTCAGACCAAGTTTACTCATATATA
CTTTAGATTGATTTAAAACTTCATTTTTAATTTAAAAGGATCTAGGTGAAGATCCTTTTTGATAATCTCA
TGACCAAAATCCCTTAACGTGAGTTTTCGTTCCACTGAGCGTCAGACCCCGTAGAAAAGATCAAAGGATC
TTCTTGAGATCCTTTTTTTCTGCGCGTAATCTGCTGCTTGCAAACAAAAAAACCACCGCTACCAGCGGTG
GTTTGTTTGCCGGATCAAGAGCTACCAACTCTTTTTCCGAAGGTAACTGGCTTCAGCAGAGCGCAGATAC
CAAATACTGTTCTTCTAGTGTAGCCGTAGTTAGGCCACCACTTCAAGAACTCTGTAGCACCGCCTACATA
CCTCGCTCTGCTAATCCTGTTACCAGTGGCTGCTGCCAGTGGCGATAAGTCGTGTCTTACCGGGTTGGAC
TCAAGACGATAGTTACCGGATAAGGCGCAGCGGTCGGGCTGAACGGGGGTTCGTGCACACAGCCCAGCTT
GGAGCGAACGACCTACACCGAACTGAGATACCTACAGCGTGAGCTATGAGAAAGCGCCACGCTTCCCGAA
GGGAGAAAGGCGGACAGGTATCCGGTAAGCGGCAGGGTCGGAACAGGAGAGCGCACGAGGGAGCTTCCAG
GGGGAAACGCCTGGTATCTTTATAGTCCTGTCGGGTTTCGCCACCTCTGACTTGAGCGTCGATTTTTGTG
ATGCTCGTCAGGGGGGCGGAGCCTATGGAAAAACGCCAGCAACGCGGCCTTTTTACGGTTCCTGGCCTTT
TGCTGGCCTTTTGCTCACATGT
Features (pLannotate 1.2.2; 17 found; start..end, strand, type, name):
     12..39      +  repeat_region  AAV2 ITR (fragment): inverted terminal repeat of adeno-associated virus serotype 2 inverted
     68..95      +  repeat_region  AAV2 ITR (fragment): inverted terminal repeat of adeno-associated virus serotype 2 inverted
    158..224     +  CDS            small t antigen (fragment): SV40 (simian virus 40) small t antigen
    231..1409    +  promoter       EF-1α promoter: strong constitutive promoter for human elongation factor EF-1α
   1514..2230    +  CDS            mGreenLantern: monomeric GFP derivative that displays exceptionally high brightness in cells (Campbell et al., 2020)
   2253..2410    +  misc_feature   WPRE (fragment): woodchuck hepatitis virus posttranscriptional regulatory element
   2416..2500    +  misc_feature   WPRE (fragment): woodchuck hepatitis virus posttranscriptional regulatory element
   2499..2542    -  polyA_signal   SV40 poly(A) signal (fragment): SV40 polyadenylation signal
   2546..2613    -  polyA_signal   SV40 poly(A) signal (fragment): SV40 polyadenylation signal
   2708..2848    +  repeat_region  AAV2 ITR: inverted terminal repeat of adeno-associated virus serotype 2 inverted
   2853..2904    -  misc_feature   bom (fragment): basis of mobility region from pBR322
   2923..3378    +  rep_origin     f1 ori (sequence partly withheld): f1 bacteriophage origin of replication; arrow indicates direction of (+) strand synthesis
   3379..3428    -  misc_feature   bom (fragment): basis of mobility region from pBR322
   3530..3565    -  CDS            rop (fragment): Rop protein, which maintains plasmids at low copy number; rop
   3660..3764    +  promoter       AmpR promoter: bla
   3765..4625    +  CDS            AmpR: β-lactamase; bla; confers resistance to ampicillin, carbenicillin, and related antibiotics
   4796..5383    +  rep_origin     ori: high-copy-number ColE1/pMB1/pBR322/pUC origin of replication
