[The description below was written by a language model from this plasmid's Addgene catalogue record and pLannotate feature annotations shown in this document.]
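Description:
pAAV-EF1a-ArgiNLS-mGreenLantern is an adeno-associated virus transfer plasmid for constitutive mammalian expression of a nuclear-targeted green fluorescent protein. It was built on the pAAV-EF1a-FlpO backbone, with the insert cloned between XbaI and EcoRV sites that are both retained. The 5.4 kb plasmid is propagated in E. coli through a high-copy ColE1/pUC-type origin and selected with ampicillin via the β-lactamase gene. An f1 phage origin is also present in the backbone. A recombination-deficient strain is listed as the growth host, which is common for ITR-containing plasmids because the repeats are prone to rearrangement.

The expression cassette lies between AAV2 inverted terminal repeats, the elements needed for replication and packaging of the genome into AAV particles. The right ITR is annotated in full, while the left one is detected only as short fragments. The human EF-1α promoter drives the mGreenLantern coding sequence, a very bright monomeric GFP derivative. According to the catalogue entry, it carries an N-terminal ArgiNLS tag, an arginine-rich nuclear localization signal. The tag itself is not annotated in the feature table, though there is an unannotated gap of about 100 nt between the promoter and the reporter. Downstream, the table shows only partial matches to WPRE, which enhances transcript stability and expression, followed by SV40 poly(A) signal fragments annotated on the reverse strand. The short small t antigen, bom and rop matches look like vestigial backbone sequence.

Concentrating the fluorescence in the nucleus gives each labelled cell a compact, well-separated signal. The construct is therefore intended for single-cell discrimination and streamlined image segmentation of expressing cells, delivered either by transfection or as packaged AAV.
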