Addgene plasmid #220596: pAAV-EF1a-ArgiNLS-mGreenLantern
Purpose: Constitutive expression of a single-cell discriminating version of mGreenLantern fluorescent protein.
Depositing lab: Sam Golden. Depositing organization: University of Washington. Publication: An arginine-rich nuclear localization signal (ArgiNLS) strategy for streamlined image segmentation of single cells. Szelenyi ER, Navarrete JS, Murry AD, Zhang Y, Girven KS, Kuo L, Cline MM, Bernstein MX, Burdyniuk M, Bowler B, Goodwin NL, Juarez B, Zweifel LS, Golden SA. Proc Natl Acad Sci U S A. 2024 Aug 6;121(32):e2320250121. doi: 10.1073/pnas.2320250121. Epub 2024 Jul 29. PubMed 39074275.
Backbone
  Vector backbone: pAAV-EF1a-FlpO
  Backbone manufacturer: Karl Deisseroth
  Vector type: Mammalian Expression, AAV
Growth in bacteria
  Bacterial resistance: Ampicillin, 100 μg/mL
  Growth temperature: 37°C
  Growth strain: NEB Stable
  Copy number: High Copy
Gene/Insert
  Gene/Insert name: mGreenLantern
  Species: Other
  Promoter: EF1a
  Tag / fusion protein: ArgiNLS (N terminal on insert)
  Cloning method: Restriction Enzyme; 5′ cloning site XbaI (not destroyed); 3′ cloning site EcoRV (not destroyed)
Terms and licenses: Academic/Nonprofit Terms; Industry Terms: Not Available to Industry
Depositor comments: The ArgiNLS system was conceptualized and developed by Eric Szelenyi. Please visit https://pubmed.ncbi.nlm.nih.gov/38045271/ for bioRxiv preprint.
How to cite: pAAV-EF1a-ArgiNLS-mGreenLantern was a gift from Sam Golden (Addgene plasmid # 220596 ; http://n2t.net/addgene:220596 ; RRID:Addgene_220596)
